Addgene plasmid #164063: EF1a_DIO_R106W-HaloTag
Purpose: Double-Floxed Inverted Open reading frame for mouseMeCP2(alpha) carrying R106W mutation
Depositing lab: Nathaniel Heintz. Depositing organization: Rockefeller University. Publication: MeCP2 nuclear dynamics in live neurons results from low and high affinity chromatin interactions. Piccolo FM, Liu Z, Dong P, Hsu CL, Stoyanova EI, Rao A, Tjian R, Heintz N. Elife. 2019 Dec 23;8. pii: 51449. doi: 10.7554/eLife.51449. PubMed 31868585.
Backbone
  Vector backbone: pAAV-EF1a
  Total vector size (bp): 8063
  Vector type: Mammalian Expression, AAV
Growth in bacteria
  Bacterial resistance: Ampicillin, 100 μg/mL
  Growth temperature: 37°C
  Growth strain: NEB Stable
  Copy number: Unknown
Gene/Insert
  Gene/Insert name: MeCP2 R106W (alt name: Mecp2)
  Species: M. musculus (mouse)
  Insert size (bp): 2400
  Entrez Gene: Mecp2 (a.k.a. 1500041B07Rik, D630021H01Rik, Mbd5, WBP10)
  Promoter: EF1A
  Tag / fusion protein: HaloTag (C terminal on insert)
  Cloning method: Unknown
  Sequencing primers: 5′ CTGGATTGTAGCTGCTATTAGCAATATGA
Terms and licenses: Academic/Nonprofit Terms; Industry Terms: Not Available to Industry
How to cite: EF1a_DIO_R106W-HaloTag was a gift from Nathaniel Heintz (Addgene plasmid # 164063 ; http://n2t.net/addgene:164063 ; RRID:Addgene_164063)
