[The description below was written by a language model from this plasmid's Addgene catalogue record and pLannotate feature annotations shown in this document.]
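Description:
EF1a_DIO_R106W-HaloTag is an AAV transfer plasmid built on a pAAV-EF1a backbone for Cre-dependent expression of a mutant mouse MeCP2 in mammalian cells. It is maintained in bacteria through a high-copy ColE1/pUC-type origin and selected with ampicillin via the β-lactamase gene. An f1 phage origin is also present. The expression cassette lies between AAV2 inverted terminal repeats, which allow the intervening DNA to be packaged into recombinant AAV particles. In the sequenced record the downstream ITR is annotated intact, whereas only short fragments of the upstream ITR were detected. The sequenced record is also slightly shorter (8,019 nt) than the catalogued size of 8,063 bp.

The payload is the mouse Mecp2 coding sequence (described as the alpha isoform) carrying the R106W substitution, fused at its C terminus to HaloTag, a modified dehalogenase that bonds covalently to chloroalkane ligands such as fluorescent dyes. This fusion sits in reverse orientation relative to the human EF-1α promoter. It is flanked by paired lox2272 and loxP sites in opposing orientation, forming a double-floxed inverted open reading frame (DIO). Without Cre the antisense cassette is not expressed. In Cre-expressing cells, recombination between the incompatible lox pairs inverts the cassette and then locks it in the sense orientation, placing it under EF-1α control. A WPRE and the human growth hormone polyadenylation signal downstream enhance transcript stability and processing. The short fragments annotated as small t antigen, β-globin intron, chicken β-actin promoter, bom and rop are probably partial sequence matches rather than functional parts.

The associated publication concerns MeCP2 nuclear dynamics and chromatin interactions in live neurons, so the construct suits cell-type-restricted labelling and live imaging of the R106W mutant protein.
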