Features (pLannotate 1.2.2; 25 found; start..end, strand, type, name):
     13..40      +  repeat_region  AAV2 ITR (fragment): inverted terminal repeat of adeno-associated virus serotype 2 inverted
     69..96      +  repeat_region  AAV2 ITR (fragment): inverted terminal repeat of adeno-associated virus serotype 2 inverted
    159..225     +  CDS            small t antigen (fragment): SV40 (simian virus 40) small t antigen
    232..1410    +  promoter       EF-1α promoter: strong constitutive promoter for human elongation factor EF-1α
   1417..1434    +  misc_feature   MCS (fragment): pUC18/19 multiple cloning site
   1441..1474    +  protein_bind   lox2272: Cre-mediated recombination occurs in the 8-bp core sequence (GGATACTT). lox2272 sites are compatible with each other, but incompatible with loxP or loxN sites (Lee and Saito, 1988). Cre recombinase
   1475..1524    -  intron         β-globin intron (fragment): internally truncated intron from human β-globin
   1525..1558    +  protein_bind   loxP: Cre-mediated recombination occurs in the 8-bp core sequence (GCATACAT). Cre recombinase
   1588..2471    -  CDS            HaloTag® (fragment): modified bacterial dehalogenase that forms covalent bonds with chloroalkane derivatives
   2496..3920    -  CDS            Mecp2: MECP2_MOUSE - Experimental evidence at protein level: Swiss-Prot protein existence level 1. Chromosomal protein that binds to methylated DNA. It can bind specifically to a single methyl-CpG pair. It is not influenced by sequences flanking the methyl-CpGs. Mediates transcriptional repression through interaction with histone deacetylase and the corepressor SIN3. Binds both 5-methylcytosine (5mC) and 5-hydroxymethylcytosine (5hmC)- containing DNA, with a preference for 5-methylcytosine (5mC). From Mus musculus (Mouse).
   3958..3979    +  promoter       chicken β-actin promoter (fragment): contains a 21-bp deletion relative to the standard chicken β-actin promoter
   4005..4038    -  protein_bind   lox2272: Cre-mediated recombination occurs in the 8-bp core sequence (GGATACTT). lox2272 sites are compatible with each other, but incompatible with loxP or loxN sites (Lee and Saito, 1988). Cre recombinase
   4039..4088    -  intron         β-globin intron (fragment): internally truncated intron from human β-globin
   4089..4122    -  protein_bind   loxP: Cre-mediated recombination occurs in the 8-bp core sequence (GCATACAT). Cre recombinase
   4123..4147    +  misc_feature   MCS (fragment): pBluescript multiple cloning site
   4147..4735    +  misc_feature   WPRE: woodchuck hepatitis virus posttranscriptional regulatory element
   4767..5243    +  polyA_signal   hGH poly(A) signal: human growth hormone polyadenylation signal
   5283..5423    +  repeat_region  AAV2 ITR: inverted terminal repeat of adeno-associated virus serotype 2 inverted
   5428..5479    -  misc_feature   bom (fragment): basis of mobility region from pBR322
   5498..5953    +  rep_origin     f1 ori (sequence partly withheld): f1 bacteriophage origin of replication; arrow indicates direction of (+) strand synthesis
   5954..6003    -  misc_feature   bom (fragment): basis of mobility region from pBR322
   6105..6140    -  CDS            rop (fragment): Rop protein, which maintains plasmids at low copy number; rop
   6235..6339    +  promoter       AmpR promoter: bla
   6340..7200    +  CDS            AmpR: β-lactamase; bla; confers resistance to ampicillin, carbenicillin, and related antibiotics
   7371..7959    +  rep_origin     ori: high-copy-number ColE1/pMB1/pBR322/pUC origin of replication
>Addgene plasmid #164063 | EF1a_DIO_R106W-HaloTag | addgene full sequence | sequence record 323735 | Addgene NGS Result
TCCTGCAGGCAGCTGCGCGCTCGCTCGCTCACTGAGGCCGCCCGGGCGTCGGGCGACCTTTGGTCGCCCG
GCCTCAGTGAGCGAGCGAGCGCGCAGAGAGGGAGTGGCCAACTCCATCACTAGGGGTTCCTGCGGCCGCA
CGCGTAAGCTTTGCAAAGATGGATAAAGTTTTAAACAGAGAGGAATCTTTGCAGCTAATGGACCTTCTAG
GTCTTGAAAGGAGTGGGAATTGGCTCCGGTGCCCGTCAGTGGGCAGAGCGCACATCGCCCACAGTCCCCG
AGAAGTTGGGGGGAGGGGTCGGCAATTGAACCGGTGCCTAGAGAAGGTGGCGCGGGGTAAACTGGGAAAG
TGATGTCGTGTACTGGCTCCGCCTTTTTCCCGAGGGTGGGGGAGAACCGTATATAAGTGCAGTAGTCGCC
GTGAACGTTCTTTTTCGCAACGGGTTTGCCGCCAGAACACAGGTAAGTGCCGTGTGTGGTTCCCGCGGGC
CTGGCCTCTTTACGGGTTATGGCCCTTGCGTGCCTTGAATTACTTCCACCTGGCTGCAGTACGTGATTCT
TGATCCCGAGCTTCGGGTTGGAAGTGGGTGGGAGAGTTCGAGGCCTTGCGCTTAAGGAGCCCCTTCGCCT
CGTGCTTGAGTTGAGGCCTGGCCTGGGCGCTGGGGCCGCCGCGTGCGAATCTGGTGGCACCTTCGCGCCT
GTCTCGCTGCTTTCGATAAGTCTCTAGCCATTTAAAATTTTTGATGACCTGCTGCGACGCTTTTTTTCTG
GCAAGATAGTCTTGTAAATGCGGGCCAAGATCTGCACACTGGTATTTCGGTTTTTGGGGCCGCGGGCGGC
GACGGGGCCCGTGCGTCCCAGCGCACATGTTCGGCGAGGCGGGGCCTGCGAGCGCGGCCACCGAGAATCG
GACGGGGGTAGTCTCAAGCTGGCCGGCCTGCTCTGGTGCCTGGCCTCGCGCCGCCGTGTATCGCCCCGCC
CTGGGCGGCAAGGCTGGCCCGGTCGGCACCAGTTGCGTGAGCGGAAAGATGGCCGCTTCCCGGCCCTGCT
GCAGGGAGCTCAAAATGGAGGACGCGGCGCTCGGGAGAGCGGGCGGGTGAGTCACCCACACAAAGGAAAA
GGGCCTTTCCGTCCTCAGCCGTCGCTTCATGTGACTCCACGGAGTACCGGGCGCCGTCCAGGCACCTCGA
TTAGTTCTCGAGCTTTTGGAGTACGTCGTCTTTAGGTTGGGGGGAGGGGTTTTATGCGATGGAGTTTCCC
CACACTGAGTGGGTGGAGACTGAAGTTAGGCCAGCTTGGCACTTGATGTAATTCTCCTTGGAATTTGCCC
TTTTTGAGTTTGGATCTTGGTTCATTCTCAAGCCTCAGACAGTGGTTCAAAGTTTTTTTCTTCCATTTCA
GGTGTCGTGAGGTACCGGATCCTCTAGAGTCGACTCCGGAATAACTTCGTATAGGATACTTTATACGAAG
TTATGCAGAATGGTAGCTGGATTGTAGCTGCTATTAGCAATATGAAACCTCTTAATAACTTCGTATAGCA
TACATTATACGAAGTTATGGCGCGCCTTACTTGTACACATGTCCTAACCGGAAATCTCGAGGGTAGACAG
CCAGCGCGCGATCTCGCTGCCGATCAGGTCCGGGTTGTCTTCTTGCAGCAGATTCAGACCCGGGCCGATG
TCCACAGCCTTGCAGTTAGGCAGGCTTTTGGCCAGGCGAGCGGCTTCGGCCGGTGGGATCAGAACGCCTG
GGGTGCCCCAGAACAGCAGCTTCGGGACAGGGGACTGGTGCAGCCAGTCCATGTATTCTTCGACCAGCGC
GACGATGTTCGCTGGCTCACCGGCGATTGGCAGCTCGTTTGGGAAGCGCCACAGTGGCTCGCGGTCAACA
GGATTCAGGAACGGCTCGCGGTAATGGTCCATCTCGACTTCAGTCAGCGGGCGGACGACACCCATCGGCA
GCGTACCCTCGATAAAAACGTTCTGATCGATGATCAGCTTGCGGCCGACGTCGGTGGTGCGGAAGGCCTG
GAAGGTCTCGCGGGCAAATTCTGGCCATTCGTCCCAGGTCGGGATAGGGCGGATGAACTCCATAAATGCA
ATACCTTTGACGCGCTCTGGATTGCGCTTGGCCCAGTGGAAACCCAGAGCGGAGCCCCAGTCGTGAATGA
CCAGGACGACCTCTTCCAGACCCAGGGCTTCGATGAAGGCATCCATGAAGCGGACGTGGTCGTCGAAGAA
ATAACCCAGGTCTGGTTTGTCGGATTTGCCCATACCGATCAGGTCTGGAGCAATGCAGCGATGGGTCGGT
GCAACATGCGGGATGATGTTGCGCCACACGTAGGAGGAGGTCGGGTTACCGTGCAGGAACAGCACAGGGG
TGCCATCGCGCGGACCAACATCGACGTAGTGCATGCGCTCGCCCAGGACTTCCACATAATGGGGGTCGAA
TGGAAAGCCAGTACCGATTTCGGTGGCGACCGGTGGATCCTTACAGCTAACTCTCTCGGTCACGGGCGTC
CGGCTGTCCACAGGCTCCTCTCTGTTTGGCCTTGGCATGGAAGATGAAACAATGTCTTTGCGCTCTCCCT
CCCCTCGGTGTTTGTACTTTTCTGCAACTGTGGTAGTGGTGGCGACCATAGGCTGAGTCTTAGCTGGCTC
CTTGGGGCAGCCATCGCTTTCCAGTGAGCCTCCTCGGGGCATCTTCTCTTCTTTGCAGATGCTGCTGCTC
AAGTCCTGAGGCTCAGGGGGGCTGATGGGGTCCTCAGAGCTCTCAGGCTCAGGTGGGGGTGGGGATGGGA
GCAGTGGCATGGGGGCCTTTGTGGACTCTGAGTGATGGTGGTGATGATGGTGCTCCTTCTTAGGTGGGGA
GGAGGCACTGCTGCTGCGCCCCTTGGGGCTGCTCTCCTTGCTTTTACGCCCAGGGCTCTTGCAGGTCTTC
AGTCCCTTCCCGCTTTTCTCACCAAGGGTGGACACCAGCAGGGGCTTCACCACTTCCTTGACCTCGATGC
TGACCGTCTCCCGGGTCTTGCGCTTCTTGATGGGGAGCACAGTCTCATGCACAGACCGTATGGAAGACTC
CTTCACGGCTTTCTTTTTGGCCTCAGCTGCAGCAGCTGCCACCACACTCCCAGGCTTTCTACCCCGTTTC
TTAGGAATGGCCTGGGGGTCAGCTTCAGCTTTTCGCTTTCTGCCAGGGCGTTTGATCACCATGACCTGGG
CAGATGTGGTAGCCCCACCTCCCTCACCCTTACCCCCAGGCGATGCTTGGAAAGGCATCTTGACAACAAG
TTTCCCAGGGCTCTTCTCCAGGACCCTTTTCACCTGAACACCTTCTGATGCTGCTGCCTTTGGTCTCCCA
GTGCCGCTCCCTTTGGGGCGTCCCCGACCCCTGCCAGTTCCTGGAGCTTTGGGAGATTTGGGCTTCTTAG
GTGGTTTCTGCTCTCTCCTGGAGGGGCTCCCTCTCCCAGTTACCGTGAAGTCAAAATCATTAGGGTCCAA
GGAGGTGTCTCCCACCTTTTCAAAGTATGCAATCAATTCTACTTTAGAGCGAAAAGCTTTTCCCTGGGGA
TTGATCAAATATACATCATACTTTCCAGCAGATCGGCCAGACTTCCTTTGTTTAAGCTTCCATGTCCAAC
CTTCAGGCAAGGTGGGGTCATCATACATAGGTCCCCGGTCACGGATAATGGAGCGCCGCTGTTTGGGGGA
AGCCGAGGCTTCTGGCACTGCTGGGGCAGAGCCTGAGCTTTCTGATGTTTCTGCTTTGCCTGCCTCTGCT
GGCTCTGCAGAATGGTGGGCTGAAGGTTGTAGTGGCTCATGCTTGCCTTCTTTGTCCTCCTTCTTGTCTT
TCTTCGCCTTCTTAAACTTCAGTGGCTTGTCTCTGAGGCCCTGGAGATCCTGGTCTTCTGACTTTTCCTC
CAGTCTCTCCTCCTCGCCTCCTCCTCCTCCTCCGCTCGGCGCGGCGGCGGCGGCGGCGGTGGCGGCAGCG
GCGGCCATGCTAGCATAACTTCGTATAAAGTATCCTATACGAAGTTATTTGCCTTAACCCAGAAATTATC
ACTGTTATTCTTTAGAATGGTGCAAAGAATAACTTCGTATAATGTATGCTATACGAAGTTATGAATTCGA
TATCAAGCTTATCGATAATCAACCTCTGGATTACAAAATTTGTGAAAGATTGACTGGTATTCTTAACTAT
GTTGCTCCTTTTACGCTATGTGGATACGCTGCTTTAATGCCTTTGTATCATGCTATTGCTTCCCGTATGG
CTTTCATTTTCTCCTCCTTGTATAAATCCTGGTTGCTGTCTCTTTATGAGGAGTTGTGGCCCGTTGTCAG
GCAACGTGGCGTGGTGTGCACTGTGTTTGCTGACGCAACCCCCACTGGTTGGGGCATTGCCACCACCTGT
CAGCTCCTTTCCGGGACTTTCGCTTTCCCCCTCCCTATTGCCACGGCGGAACTCATCGCCGCCTGCCTTG
CCCGCTGCTGGACAGGGGCTCGGCTGTTGGGCACTGACAATTCCGTGGTGTTGTCGGGGAAATCATCGTC
CTTTCCTTGGCTGCTCGCCTATGTTGCCACCTGGATTCTGCGCGGGACGTCCTTCTGCTACGTCCCTTCG
GCCCTCAATCCAGCGGACCTTCCTTCCCGCGGCCTGCTGCCGGCTCTGCGGCCTCTTCCGCGTCTTCGCC
TTCGCCCTCAGACGAGTCGGATCTCCCTTTGGGCCGCCTCCCCGCATCGATACCGAGCGCTGCTCGAGAG
ATCTACGGGTGGCATCCCTGTGACCCCTCCCCAGTGCCTCTCCTGGCCCTGGAAGTTGCCACTCCAGTGC
CCACCAGCCTTGTCCTAATAAAATTAAGTTGCATCATTTTGTCTGACTAGGTGTCCTTCTATAATATTAT
GGGGTGGAGGGGGGTGGTATGGAGCAAGGGGCAAGTTGGGAAGACAACCTGTAGGGCCTGCGGGGTCTAT
TGGGAACCAAGCTGGAGTGCAGTGGCACAATCTTGGCTCACTGCAATCTCCGCCTCCTGGGTTCAAGCGA
TTCTCCTGCCTCAGCCTCCCGAGTTGTTGGGATTCCAGGCATGCATGACCAGGCTCAGCTAATTTTTGTT
TTTTTGGTAGAGACGGGGTTTCACCATATTGGCCAGGCTGGTCTCCAACTCCTAATCTCAGGTGATCTAC
CCACCTTGGCCTCCCAAATTGCTGGGATTACAGGCGTGAACCACTGCTCCCTTCCCTGTCCTTCTGATTT
TGTAGGTAACCACGTGCGGACCGAGCGGCCGCAGGAACCCCTAGTGATGGAGTTGGCCACTCCCTCTCTG
CGCGCTCGCTCGCTCACTGAGGCCGGGCGACCAAAGGTCGCCCGACGCCCGGGCTTTGCCCGGGCGGCCT
CAGTGAGCGAGCGAGCGCGCAGCTGCCTGCAGGGGCGCCTGATGCGGTATTTTCTCCTTACGCATCTGTG
CGGTATTTCACACCGCATA
[95 nt withheld, positions 5480-5574]
T
[46 nt withheld, positions 5576-5621]
C
[141 nt withheld, positions 5623-5763]
CCTTTGACGTTGGAGTCCACGTTCTTT
[37 nt withheld, positions 5791-5827]
ACTCTATCTCGGGCTATTCTTTTGATTTATAAGGGATTTTGCCGATTTCGGTCTATTGGTTAAAAAATGA
GCTGATTTAACAAAAATTTAACGCGAATTTTAACAAAATATTAACGTTTACAATTTTATGGTGCACTCTC
AGTACAATCTGCTCTGATGCCGCATAGTTAAGCCAGCCCCGACACCCGCCAACACCCGCTGACGCGCCCT
GACGGGCTTGTCTGCTCCCGGCATCCGCTTACAGACAAGCTGTGACCGTCTCCGGGAGCTGCATGTGTCA
GAGGTTTTCACCGTCATCACCGAAACGCGCGAGACGAAAGGGCCTCGTGATACGCCTATTTTTATAGGTT
AATGTCATGATAATAATGGTTTCTTAGACGTCAGGTGGCACTTTTCGGGGAAATGTGCGCGGAACCCCTA
TTTGTTTATTTTTCTAAATACATTCAAATATGTATCCGCTCATGAGACAATAACCCTGATAAATGCTTCA
ATAATATTGAAAAAGGAAGAGTATGAGTATTCAACATTTCCGTGTCGCCCTTATTCCCTTTTTTGCGGCA
TTTTGCCTTCCTGTTTTTGCTCACCCAGAAACGCTGGTGAAAGTAAAAGATGCTGAAGATCAGTTGGGTG
CACGAGTGGGTTACATCGAACTGGATCTCAACAGCGGTAAGATCCTTGAGAGTTTTCGCCCCGAAGAACG
TTTTCCAATGATGAGCACTTTTAAAGTTCTGCTATGTGGCGCGGTATTATCCCGTATTGACGCCGGGCAA
GAGCAACTCGGTCGCCGCATACACTATTCTCAGAATGACTTGGTTGAGTACTCACCAGTCACAGAAAAGC
ATCTTACGGATGGCATGACAGTAAGAGAATTATGCAGTGCTGCCATAACCATGAGTGATAACACTGCGGC
CAACTTACTTCTGACAACGATCGGAGGACCGAAGGAGCTAACCGCTTTTTTGCACAACATGGGGGATCAT
GTAACTCGCCTTGATCGTTGGGAACCGGAGCTGAATGAAGCCATACCAAACGACGAGCGTGACACCACGA
TGCCTGTAGCAATGGCAACAACGTTGCGCAAACTATTAACTGGCGAACTACTTACTCTAGCTTCCCGGCA
ACAATTAATAGACTGGATGGAGGCGGATAAAGTTGCAGGACCACTTCTGCGCTCGGCCCTTCCGGCTGGC
TGGTTTATTGCTGATAAATCTGGAGCCGGTGAGCGTGGGTCTCGCGGTATCATTGCAGCACTGGGGCCAG
ATGGTAAGCCCTCCCGTATCGTAGTTATCTACACGACGGGGAGTCAGGCAACTATGGATGAACGAAATAG
ACAGATCGCTGAGATAGGTGCCTCACTGATTAAGCATTGGTAACTGTCAGACCAAGTTTACTCATATATA
CTTTAGATTGATTTAAAACTTCATTTTTAATTTAAAAGGATCTAGGTGAAGATCCTTTTTGATAATCTCA
TGACCAAAATCCCTTAACGTGAGTTTTCGTTCCACTGAGCGTCAGACCCCGTAGAAAAGATCAAAGGATC
TTCTTGAGATCCTTTTTTTCTGCGCGTAATCTGCTGCTTGCAAACAAAAAAACCACCGCTACCAGCGGTG
GTTTGTTTGCCGGATCAAGAGCTACCAACTCTTTTTCCGAAGGTAACTGGCTTCAGCAGAGCGCAGATAC
CAAATACTGTTCTTCTAGTGTAGCCGTAGTTAGGCCACCACTTCAAGAACTCTGTAGCACCGCCTACATA
CCTCGCTCTGCTAATCCTGTTACCAGTGGCTGCTGCCAGTGGCGATAAGTCGTGTCTTACCGGGTTGGAC
TCAAGACGATAGTTACCGGATAAGGCGCAGCGGTCGGGCTGAACGGGGGGTTCGTGCACACAGCCCAGCT
TGGAGCGAACGACCTACACCGAACTGAGATACCTACAGCGTGAGCTATGAGAAAGCGCCACGCTTCCCGA
AGGGAGAAAGGCGGACAGGTATCCGGTAAGCGGCAGGGTCGGAACAGGAGAGCGCACGAGGGAGCTTCCA
GGGGGAAACGCCTGGTATCTTTATAGTCCTGTCGGGTTTCGCCACCTCTGACTTGAGCGTCGATTTTTGT
GATGCTCGTCAGGGGGGCGGAGCCTATGGAAAAACGCCAGCAACGCGGCCTTTTTACGGTTCCTGGCCTT
TTGCTGGCCTTTTGCTCACATG
